>Addgene plasmid #52358 | 5' MBD3 TALEN | addgene partial sequence | sequence record 84460 | TAL_F1 5'-ttggcgtcggcaaacagtgg-3'
CGGATGCGGGGGAGTTGAGAGGTCCGCCGTTACAGTTGGACACAGGCCAACTTGTGAAGATTGCAAAACG
TGGCGGCGTGACCGCAATGGAGGCAGTGCATGCATCGCGCAATGCACTGACGGGTGCCCCCCTGAACCTG
ACCCCGGACCAAGTGGTGGCTATCGCCAGCAACATTGGCGGCAAGCAAGCGCTCGAAACGGTGCAGCGGC
TGTTGCCGGTGCTGTGCCAGGACCATGGCCTGACCCCGGACCAAGTGGTGGCTATCGCCAGCAACAATGG
CGGCAAGCAAGCGCTCGAAACGGTGCAGCGGCTGTTGCCGGTGCTGTGCCAGGACCATGGCCTGACCCCG
GACCAAGTGGTGGCTATCGCCAGCAACAATGGCGGCAAGCAAGCGCTCGAAACGGTGCAGCGGCTGTTGC
CGGTGCTGTGCCAGGACCATGGCCTGACCCCGGACCAAGTGGTGGCTATCGCCAGCAACAATGGCGGCAA
GCAAGCGCTCGAAACGGTGCAGCGGCTGTTGCCGGTGCTGTGCCAGGACCATGGCCTGACCCCGGACCAA
GTGGTGGCTATCGCCAGCAACAATGGCGGCAAGCAAGCGCTCGAAACGGTGCAGCGGCTGTTGCCGGTGC
TGTGCCAGGACCATGGCCTGACTCCGGACCAAGTGGTGGCTATCGCCAGCCACGATGGCGGCAAGCAAGC
GCTCGAAACGGTGCAGCGGCTGTTGCCGGTGCTGTGCCA
