>Addgene plasmid #52358 | 5' MBD3 TALEN | addgene partial sequence | sequence record 84772 | TAL_R2 5'-ggcgacgaggtggtcgttgg-3'
AGCTGGGCCACAATGCTTTCGAGCGCTTGCTTGCCGCCATTGTTGCTGGCGATAGCCACCACTTGGTCCG
GGGTCAGGCCATGGTCCTGGCACAGCACCGGCAACAGCCGCTGCACCGTTTCGAGCGCTTGCTTGCCGCC
ACCGTTGCTGGCGATAGCCACCACTTGGTCCGGGGTCAGGCCATGGTCCTGGCACAGCACCGGCAACAGC
CGCTGCACCGTTTCGAGCGCTTGCTTGCCGCCATTGTTGCTGGCGATAGCCACCACTTGGTCCGGGGTCA
GGCCATGGTCCTGGCACAGCACCGGCAACAGCCGCTGCACCGTTTCGAGCGCTTGCTTGCCGCCATTGTT
GCTGGCGATAGCCACCACTTGGTCCGGGGTCAGGCCATGGTCCTGGCACAGCACCGGCAACAGCCGCTGC
ACCGTTTCGAGCGCTTGCTTGCCGCCATTGTTGCTGGCGATAGCCACCACTTGGTCCGGGGTCAGGCCAT
GGTCCTGGCACAGCACCGGCAACAGCCGCTGCACCGTTTCGAGCGCTTGCTTGCCGCCATTGTTGCTGGC
GATAGCCACCACTTGGTCCGGGGTCAGGCCATGGTCCTGGCACAGCACCGGCAACAGCCGCTGCACCGTT
TCGAGCGCTTGCTTGCCGCCACCGTTGCTGGCGATAGCCACCACTTGGTCCGGGGTCAGGCCATGGTCCT
GGCACAGCACCGGCAACAGCCGCTGCACCGTTTCGAGCGCTTGCTTGCCGCCATTGTTGCTGGCGATAGC
CACCACTTGGTCCGGGGTCAGGCCATGGTCCTGGCACAGCACCGGCAACAGCCGCTGCACCGTTTCGAGC
GCTTGCTTGCCG
