[The description below was written by a language model from this plasmid's Addgene catalogue record.]
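Description:
5' MBD3 TALEN is a mammalian expression plasmid encoding one half of a TALE nuclease pair directed at the human MBD3 locus. It is designated the 5' arm, which implies that it is meant to be used with a partner TALEN recognising a nearby site. It is built on the pc-GoldyTALEN backbone, a TALEN scaffold vector into which custom repeat arrays are assembled. In bacteria it is maintained as a high-copy plasmid under ampicillin selection. The record does not list the origin of replication or any mammalian selection marker, and no feature table is provided.

The insert is a custom array of TALE repeats defined by its repeat-variable diresidues (RVDs), a series of NI, NN, HD and NG modules. Under the standard TALE code these specify A, G (or purine), C and T respectively, so each repeat contacts one base of the target DNA. The array was introduced by restriction cloning at Esp3I sites, a type IIS enzyme typically used in Golden Gate-style assembly of TALE repeats. Expression is driven by the CAGGS promoter, a strong composite CMV enhancer/chicken beta-actin promoter active in a wide range of mammalian cells, including pluripotent cells. In TALEN scaffolds of this kind the repeat array is fused to a FokI nuclease domain. Two TALENs binding opposite strands bring the FokI domains together, and the resulting dimer makes a double-strand break in the spacer between their sites.

The stated purpose is targeting of the human MBD3 locus. The associated study concerns reprogramming of somatic cells to pluripotency, which fits use of the construct for genome editing to disrupt or modify MBD3 in human cells, although the record does not describe the exact editing strategy.
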