Addgene plasmid #52358: 5' MBD3 TALEN
Purpose: TALEN vector for targeting human MBD3 locus (5')
Depositing lab: Jacob Hanna. Depositing organization: Weizmann Institute of Science. Publication: Deterministic direct reprogramming of somatic cells to pluripotency. Rais Y, Zviran A, Geula S, Gafni O, Chomsky E, Viukov S, Mansour AA, Caspi I, Krupalnik V, Zerbib M, Maza I, Mor N, Baran D, Weinberger L, Jaitin DA, Lara-Astiaso D, Blecher-Gonen R, Shipony Z, Mukamel Z, Hagai T, Gilad S, Amann-Zalcenstein D, Tanay A, Amit I, Novershtern N, Hanna JH. Nature. 2013 Oct 3;502(7469):65-70. doi: 10.1038/nature12587. Epub 2013 Sep 18. PubMed 24048479.
Backbone
  Vector backbone: pc-GoldyTALEN
  Backbone manufacturer: Dan Carlson lab plasmids (from addgene)
  Vector type: TALEN
Growth in bacteria
  Bacterial resistance: Ampicillin, 100 μg/mL
  Growth temperature: 37°C
  Growth strain: Top10
  Copy number: High Copy
Gene/Insert
  Gene/Insert name: NI NN NN NN NN HD HD NI NN NG NG NN NG NN NN NN NN NG NN
  Promoter: CAGGS
  Cloning method: Restriction Enzyme; 5′ cloning site Esp3I (not destroyed); 3′ cloning site Esp3I (not destroyed)
  Sequencing primers: 5′ AGGCGACACACGAAGACATC; 3′ CGGCGATTGACTCTTCTGAT
Terms and licenses: Academic/Nonprofit Terms; Industry Terms: Not Available to Industry
How to cite: 5' MBD3 TALEN was a gift from Jacob Hanna (Addgene plasmid # 52358 ; http://n2t.net/addgene:52358 ; RRID:Addgene_52358)
